>Addgene plasmid #63265 | pFusX1-47 | depositor partial sequence | sequence record 105048 | pFusX1_GTG
AGTCTTAAGCGTCTCCCCCTGAACCTGACCCCGGACCAAGTGGTGGCTATCGCCAGCAACAATGGCGGCA
AGCAAGCGCTCGAAACGGTGCAGCGGCTGTTGCCGGTGCTGTGCCAGGACCATGGCCTGACCCCGGACCA
AGTGGTGGCTATCGCCAGCAACGGTGGCGGCAAGCAAGCGCTCGAAACGGTGCAGCGGCTGTTGCCGGTG
CTGTGCCAGGACCATGGCCTGACCCCGGACCAAGTGGTGGCTATCGCCAGCAACAATGGCGGCAAGCAAG
CGCTCGAAACGGTGCAGCGGCTGTTGCCGGTGCTGTGCCAGGACCATGGCCTGACGAGACGTC
