>Addgene plasmid #63265 | pFusX1-47 | depositor partial sequence | sequence record 105049 | FusX1
CGTCTCCCCCTGACCCCGGACCAAGTGGTGGCTATCGAGACCGGCGCCGCTACGGGCGCGTCCCATTCGC
CATTCAGGCTGCGCAACTGTTGGGAAGGGCGATCGGTGCGGGCTCTTCGCTATTACGCCAGCTGGCGAAA
GGGGGATGTGCTGCAAGGCGATTAAGTTGGGAACGCCAGGGTTTTCCCAGTCACGACGTTGTAAAACGAC
GGCCAGTGAGCGCGCGTAATCGACTCACTATAGGGCGAATTGGGTACCGGGCCCCCCCTCGAGGTCCTCC
AGCTTTTGTTCCCTTTAGTGAGGGTTAATTGCGCGCTTGGCGTAATCATGGTCATAGCTGTTTCCTGTGT
GAAATTGTTATCCGCTCACAATTCCACACAACATACGAGCCGGAAGCATAAAGTGTAAAGCCTGGGGTGC
CTAATGAGTGAGCTAACTCACATTAATTGCGTTGCGCTCACTGCCCGCTTTCCACCGGTGGTCTCTGGCG
GCAAGCAAGCGCTCGAAACGGTGCAGCGGCTGTTGCCGGTGCTGTGCCAGGACCATGGCCTGACGAGACG
TCTAGACCAGCCAGGACAGAAATGCCTCGACTTCGCTGCTACCCAAGGTTGCCGGGTGACGCACACCGTG
GAAACGGATGAAGGCACGAACCCAGTGGACATAAGCCTGTTCGGTTCGTAAGCTGTAATGCAAGTAGCGT
ATGCGCTCACGCAACTGGTCCAGAACCTTGACCGAACGCAGCGGTGGTAACGGCGCAGTGGCGGTTTTCA
TGGCTTGTTATGACTGTTTTTTTGGGGTACAGTCTATGCCTCGGGCATCCAAGCAGCAAGCGCGTTACGC
CGTGGGTCGATGTTTGATGTTATGGAGCAGCAACGATGTTACGCAGCAGGGCAGTCGCCCTAAAACAAAG
TTAAACATTATGAGGGAAGCGGTGATCGCCGAAGTATCGACTCAACTATCAGAGGTAGTTGGCGTCATCG
AGCGCCATCTCGAACCGACGTTGCTGGCCGTACATTTGTACGGCTCCGCAGTGGATGGCGGCCTGAAGCC
ACACAGTGATATTGATTTGCTGGTTACGGTGACCGTAAGGCTTGATGAAACAACGCGGCGAGCTTTGATC
AACGACCTTTTGGAAACTTCGGCTTCCCCTGGAGAGAGCGAGATTCTCCGCGCTGTAGAAGTCACCATTG
TTGTGCACGACGACATCATTCCGTGGCGTTATCCAGCTAAGCGCGAACTGCAATTTGGAGAATGGCAGCG
CAATGACATTCTTGCAGGTATCTTCGAGCCAGCCACGATCGACATTGATCTGGCTATCTTGCTGACAAAA
GCAAGAGAACATAGCGTTGCCTTGGTAGGTCCAGCGGCGGAGGAACTCTTTGATCCGGTTCCTGAACAGG
ATCTATTTGAGGCGCTAAATGAAACCTTAACGCTATGGAACTCGCCGCCCGACTGGGCTGGCGATGAGCG
AAATGTAGTGCTTACGTTGTCCCGCATTTGGTACAGCGCAGTAACCGGCAAAATCGCGCCGAAGGATGTC
GCTGCCGACTGGGCAATGGAGCGCCTGCCGGCCCAGTATCAGCCCGTCATACTTGAAGCTAGACAGGCTT
ATCTTGGACAAGAAGAAGATCGCTTGGCCTCGCGCGCAGATCAGTTGGAAGAATTTGTCCACTACGTGAA
AGGCGAGATCACCAAGGTAGTCGGCAAATAACCCTCGAGCCACCCATGACCAAAATCCCTTAACGTGAGT
TACGCGTCGTTCCACTGAGCGTCAGACCCCGTAGAAAAGATCAAAGGATCTTCTTGAGATCCTTTTTTTC
TGCGCGTAATCTGCTGCTTGCAAACAAAAAAACCACCGCTACCAGCGGTGGTTTGTTTGCCGGATCAAGA
GCTACCAACTCTTTTTCCGAAGGTAACTGGCTTCAGCAGAGCGCAGATACCAAATACTGTCCTTCTAGTG
TAGCCGTAGTTAGGCCACCACTTCAAGAACTCTGTAGCACCGCCTACATACCTCGCTCTGCTAATCCTGT
TACCAGTGGCTGCTGCCAGTGGCGATAAGTCGTGTCTTACCGGGTTGGACTCAAGACGATAGTTACCGGA
TAAGGCGCAGCGGTCGGGCTGAACGGGGGGTTCGTGCACACAGCCCAGCTTGGAGCGAACGACCTACACC
GAACTGAGATACCTACAGCGTGAGCATTGAGAAAGCGCCACGCTTCCCGAAGGGAGAAAGGCGGACAGGT
ATCCGGTAAGCGGCAGGGTCGGAACAGGAGAGCGCACGAGGGAGCTTCCAGGGGGAAACGCCTGGTATCT
TTATAGTCCTGTCGGGTTTCGCCACCTCTGACTTGAGCGTCGATTTTTGTGATGCTCGTCAGGGGGGCGG
AGCCTATGGAAAAACGCCAGCAACGCGGCCTTTTTACGGTTCCTGGCCTTTTGCTGGCCTTTTGCTCACA
TGTTCTTTCCTGCGTTATCCCCTGATTCTGTGGATAACCGTATTACCGCCTTTGAGTGAGCTGATACCGC
TCGCCGCAGCCGAACGACCGAGCGCAGCGAGTCAGTGAGCGAGGAAGCGGAAGAGCGCCCAATACGCAAA
CCGCCTCTCCCCGCGCGTTGGCCGATTCATTAATGCAGCTGGCACGACAGGTTTCCCGACTGGAAAGCGG
GCAGTGAGCGCAACGCAATTAATACGCGTACCGCTAGCCAGGAAGAGTTTGTAGAAACGCAAAAAGGCCA
TCCGTCAGGATGGCCTTCTGCTTAGTTTGATGCCTGGCAGTTTATGGCGGGCGTCCTGCCCGCCACCCTC
CGGGCCGTTGCTTCACAACGTTCAAATCCGCTCCCGGCGGATTTGTCCTACTCAGGAGAGCGTTCACCGA
CAAACAACAGATAAAACGAAAGGCCCAGTCTTCCGACTGAGCCTTTCGTTTTATTTGATGCCTGGCAGTT
CCCTACTCTCGCGTTAACGCTAGCATGGATGTTTTCCCAGTCACGACGTTGTAAAACGACGGCCAGTCTT
AAG
