>Addgene plasmid #63265 | pFusX1-47 | addgene partial sequence | sequence record 114285 | pCR8_R1 5'-cgaaccgaacaggcttatgt-3'
CGTCACCCGGCAACCTTGGGTAGCAGCGAAGTCGAGGCATTTCTGTCCTGGCTGGTCTAGACGTCTCGTC
AGGCCATGGTCCTGGCACAGCACCGGCAACAGCCGCTGCACCGTTTCGAGCGCTTGCTTGCCGCCATTGT
TGCTGGCGATAGCCACCACTTGGTCCGGGGTCAGGCCATGGTCCTGGCACAGCACCGGCAACAGCCGCTG
CACCGTTTCGAGCGCTTGCTTGCCGCCACCGTTGCTGGCGATAGCCACCACTTGGTCCGGGGTCAGGCCA
TGGTCCTGGCACAGCACCGGCAACAGCCGCTGCACCGTTTCGAGCGCTTGCTTGCCGCCATTGTTGCTGG
CGATAGCCACCACTTGGTCCGGGGTCAGGTTCAGGGGGAGACGCTTAAGACTGGCCGTCGTTTTACAACG
TCGTGACTGGGAAAACATCCATGCTAGCGTTAACGCGAGAGTAGGGAACTGCCAGGCATCAAATAAAACG
AAAGGCTCAGTCGGAAGACTGGGCCTTTCGTTTTATCTGTTGTTTGTCGGTGAACGCTCTCCTGAGTAGG
ACAAATCCGCCGGGAGCGGATTTGAACGTTGTGAAGCAACGGCCCGGAGGGTGGCGGGCAGGACGCCCGC
CATAAACTGCCAGGCATCAAACTAAGCAGAAGGCCATCCTGA
