[The description below was written by a language model from this plasmid's Addgene catalogue record.]
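Description:
pFusX1-47 is a bacterial library plasmid from the FusX system, a one-step TALE assembly platform. It is built on the FusX1 backbone (about 3 kb without the insert), is maintained in E. coli as a high-copy plasmid, and is selected with spectinomycin. The record does not name the origin of replication or give a feature table, so backbone details beyond the resistance marker and copy number are not documented here. The pCR8-named sequencing primers suggest a pCR8-type backbone, but the record does not state this.

The payload is a synthetic, pre-assembled trimer of TALE repeat units carrying the repeat-variable diresidues NN, NG and NN. This trimer occupies positions 1 to 3 of a TALE DNA-binding array. In the standard TALE code, NN recognises guanine and NG recognises thymine, so the module specifies the triplet GTG, matching the alternative name X1_GTG. The trimer was inserted by restriction cloning through BsaI sites that were destroyed in the process, as is typical of Golden Gate-style assembly with type IIS enzymes. No promoter, tag or reporter is recorded. The plasmid appears to serve as a donor of a repeat module rather than as an expression construct.

In use, a researcher picks the position 1–3 plasmid matching the first three bases of the target sequence. It is then combined with plasmids covering the later repeat positions and a receiving TALEN backbone. This builds a full-length custom TALE array for genome editing or other sequence-targeting applications. How the module is released during that assembly is not specified in the record.
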