Addgene plasmid #63265: pFusX1-47
Purpose: Encodes RVD positions 1-3 in TALEN assembly
Depositing lab: Stephen Ekker. Depositing organization: Mayo Foundation for Medical Education and Research. Publication: FusX: A rapid one-step TALE assembly system for genome science. Ma AC, McNulty MS, Tanya PL, Jarryd CM, Martinez-Galvez G, Argue DP, Lee HB, Urban MD, Bullard CE, Blackburn PR, Man TK, Clark KJ, Ekker SC. Hum Gene Ther. 2016 Jun;27(6):451-63. doi: 10.1089/hum.2015.172 PubMed 26854857.
Backbone
  Vector backbone: FusX1
  Backbone size w/o insert (bp): 3013
  Vector type: TALEN
Growth in bacteria
  Bacterial resistance: Spectinomycin, 50 μg/mL
  Growth temperature: 37°C
  Growth strain: DH5alpha
  Copy number: High Copy
Gene/Insert
  Gene/Insert name: NN NG NN (alt name: X1_GTG)
  Species: Synthetic
  Mutation: none
  Cloning method: Restriction Enzyme; 5′ cloning site BsaI (destroyed during cloning); 3′ cloning site BsaI (destroyed during cloning)
  Sequencing primers: 5′ pCR8_F1; 3′ pCR8_R1
Terms and licenses: Academic/Nonprofit Terms; Industry Terms: Not Available to Industry
How to cite: pFusX1-47 was a gift from Stephen Ekker (Addgene plasmid # 63265 ; http://n2t.net/addgene:63265 ; RRID:Addgene_63265)
